Addgene plasmid #136527: pEN_TTmiRc2_3xflag_NRF2
Purpose: Used as a donor vector containing N-term 3xFLAG to clone into pSLIK
Depositing lab: Kevin Janes. Depositing organization: University of Virginia. Publication: Sporadic activation of an oxidative stress-dependent NRF2-p53 signaling network in breast epithelial spheroids and premalignancies. Pereira EJ, Burns JS, Lee CY, Marohl T, Calderon D, Wang L, Atkins KA, Wang CC, Janes KA. Sci Signal. 2020 Apr 14;13(627). pii: 13/627/eaba4200. doi: 10.1126/scisignal.aba4200. PubMed 32291314.
Backbone
  Vector backbone: pEN_TT miRc2 3xFLAG
  Backbone manufacturer: Addgene #83274
  Backbone size w/o insert (bp): 4496
  Vector type: entry vector for gateway cloning
Growth in bacteria
  Bacterial resistance: Gentamicin, 10 μg/mL
  Growth temperature: 37°C
  Growth strain: ccdB Survival
  Copy number: Unknown
Gene/Insert
  Gene/Insert name: NRF2
  Species: H. sapiens (human)
  Insert size (bp): 1815
  GenBank ID: NM_006164
  Entrez Gene: NFE2L2 (a.k.a. HEBP1, IMDDHH, NRF2, Nrf-2)
  Tag / fusion protein: 3x FLAG (N terminal on insert)
  Cloning method: Restriction Enzyme; 5′ cloning site SpeI (not destroyed); 3′ cloning site MfeI (not destroyed)
  Sequencing primers: 5′ TGATAGAGAACGTATGTCGAGG
Terms and licenses: Academic/Nonprofit Terms; Industry Terms: Not Available to Industry
How to cite: pEN_TTmiRc2_3xflag_NRF2 was a gift from Kevin Janes (Addgene plasmid # 136527 ; http://n2t.net/addgene:136527 ; RRID:Addgene_136527)
