[The description below was written by a language model from this plasmid's Addgene catalogue record and pLannotate feature annotations shown in this document.]
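Description:
pEN_TTmiRc2_3xflag_NRF2 is a Gateway entry (donor) vector built on the pEN_TT miRc2 3xFLAG backbone and intended for transferring a doxycycline-responsive, epitope-tagged NRF2 expression cassette into the pSLIK destination vector. It is propagated in E. coli through a high-copy ColE1/pUC-type origin and selected with gentamicin. Resistance comes from the aacC1 gentamicin acetyltransferase gene, driven by a class 1 integron Pc promoter. The feature table shows this gentamicin cassette sitting between two fragments of a kanamycin resistance gene, which suggests it interrupts the original KanR marker. That marker is therefore unlikely to be functional, in keeping with gentamicin being the only listed selection. The rrnB T1 and T2 terminators lie upstream of attL1 and insulate the cassette from read-through transcription originating in the backbone.

The payload lies between the attL1 and attL2 recombination sites. It consists of a tight TRE promoter (seven tet operators joined to a minimal CMV promoter), an N-terminal 3xFLAG tag with an enterokinase cleavage site, and the human NFE2L2 (NRF2) coding sequence of about 1.8 kb, cloned between SpeI and MfeI sites. An LR recombination moves the whole promoter-tag-gene unit into the destination vector. There, a tetracycline-controlled transactivator would be needed to induce the TRE promoter, but none is annotated in this entry plasmid. No polyadenylation signal or miR-based element is annotated within the att-flanked region, despite the "miRc2" in the backbone name. The associated study concerns oxidative stress-dependent NRF2-p53 signalling in breast epithelial spheroids, so the construct fits inducible expression of FLAG-detectable NRF2 in that setting.
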