Features (pLannotate 1.2.2; 13 found; start..end, strand, type, name):
     39..104     +  CDS            3xFLAG: three tandem FLAG® epitope tags, followed by an enterokinase cleavage site
    111..1922    +  CDS            NFE2L2: NF2L2_HUMAN - Also known as NRF2 From Homo sapiens (Human).
   1961..2060    -  protein_bind   attL2: mutant version of attL; recombination site for the Gateway® LR reaction LR Clonase™
   2183..2809    +  CDS            KanR (fragment): aminoglycoside phosphotransferase; aph(3')-Ia; confers resistance to kanamycin in bacteria or G418 (Geneticin®) in eukaryotes
   2843..3376    -  CDS            GmR: gentamycin acetyltransferase; aacC1; confers resistance to gentamycin
   3565..3593    -  promoter       Pc promoter: intI1 (promoter lies within the coding sequence); class 1 integron promoter
   3571..3918    -  CDS            YPR2_ECOLX (fragment): Protein predicted: Swiss-Prot protein existence level 4. From Escherichia coli.
   3923..4107    +  CDS            KanR (fragment): aminoglycoside phosphotransferase; aph(3')-Ia; confers resistance to kanamycin in bacteria or G418 (Geneticin®) in eukaryotes
   4250..4838    +  rep_origin     ori: high-copy-number ColE1/pMB1/pBR322/pUC origin of replication
   5006..5049    -  terminator     rrnB T1 terminator: Escherichia coli rrnB; transcription terminator T1 from the E. coli rrnB gene
   5181..5208    +  terminator     rrnB T2 terminator: transcription terminator T2 from the E. coli rrnB gene
   5258..5357    +  protein_bind   attL1: mutant version of attL; recombination site for the Gateway® LR reaction LR Clonase™
   5389..30      +  promoter       tight TRE promoter (across the origin): Tet-responsive promoter PTight, consisting of seven tet operator sequences followed by the minimal CMV promoter
>Addgene plasmid #136527 | pEN_TTmiRc2_3xflag_NRF2 | addgene full sequence | sequence record 272407 | Addgene NGS Result
AGAGCTCGTTTAGTGAACCGTCAGATCGCCACTAGATGGACTACAAAGACCATGACGGTGATTATAAAGA
TCATGACATCGATTACAAGGATGACGATGACAAGACTAGTATGGACTTGGAGCTGCCGCCGCCGGGACTC
CCGTCCCAGCAGGACATGGATTTGATTGACATACTTTGGAGGCAAGATATAGATCTTGGAGTAAGTCGAG
AAGTATTTGACTTCAGTCAGCGACGGAAAGAGTATGAGCTGGAAAAACAGAAAAAACTTGAAAAGGAAAG
ACAAGAACAACTCCAAAAGGAGCAAGAGAAAGCCTTTTTCGCTCAGTTACAACTAGATGAAGAGACAGGT
GAATTTCTCCCAATTCAGCCAGCCCAGCACATCCAGTCAGAAACCAGTGGATCTGCCAACTACTCCCAGG
TTGCCCACATTCCCAAATCAGATGCTTTGTACTTTGATGACTGCATGCAGCTTTTGGCGCAGACATTCCC
GTTTGTAGATGACAATGAGGTTTCTTCGGCTACGTTTCAGTCACTTGTTCCTGATATTCCCGGTCACATC
GAGAGCCCAGTCTTCATTGCTACTAATCAGGCTCAGTCACCTGAAACTTCTGTTGCTCAGGTAGCCCCTG
TTGATTTAGACGGTATGCAACAGGACATTGAGCAAGTTTGGGAGGAGCTATTATCCATTCCTGAGTTACA
GTGTCTTAATATTGAAAATGACAAGCTGGTTGAGACTACCATGGTTCCAAGTCCAGAAGCCAAACTGACA
GAAGTTGACAATTATCATTTTTACTCATCTATACCCTCAATGGAAAAAGAAGTAGGTAACTGTAGTCCAC
ATTTTCTTAATGCTTTTGAGGATTCCTTCAGCAGCATCCTCTCCACAGAAGACCCCAACCAGTTGACAGT
GAACTCATTAAATTCAGATGCCACAGTCAACACAGATTTTGGTGATGAATTTTATTCTGCTTTCATAGCT
GAGCCCAGTATCAGCAACAGCATGCCCTCACCTGCTACTTTAAGCCATTCACTCTCTGAACTTCTAAATG
GGCCCATTGATGTTTCTGATCTATCACTTTGCAAAGCTTTCAACCAAAACCACCCTGAAAGCACAGCAGA
ATTCAATGATTCTGACTCCGGCATTTCACTAAACACAAGTCCCAGTGTGGCATCACCAGAACACTCAGTG
GAATCTTCCAGCTATGGAGACACACTACTTGGCCTCAGTGATTCTGAAGTGGAAGAGCTAGATAGTGCCC
CTGGAAGTGTCAAACAGAATGGTCCTAAAACACCAGTACATTCTTCTGGGGATATGGTACAACCCTTGTC
ACCATCTCAGGGGCAGAGCACTCACGTGCATGATGCCCAATGTGAGAACACACCAGAGAAAGAATTGCCT
GTAAGTCCTGGTCATCGGAAAACCCCATTCACAAAAGACAAACATTCAAGCCGCTTGGAGGCTCATCTCA
CAAGAGATGAACTTAGGGCAAAAGCTCTCCATATCCCATTCCCTGTAGAAAAAATCATTAACCTCCCTGT
TGTTGACTTCAACGAAATGATGTCCAAAGAGCAGTTCAATGAAGCTCAACTTGCATTAATTCGGGATATA
CGTAGGAGGGGTAAGAATAAAGTGGCTGCTCAGAATTGCAGAAAAAGAAAACTGGAAAATATAGTAGAAC
TAGAGCAAGATTTAGATCATTTGAAAGATGAAAAAGAAAAATTGCTCAAAGAAAAAGGAGAAAATGACAA
AAGCCTTCACCTACTGAAAAAACAACTCAGCACCTTATATCTCGAAGTTTTCAGCATGCTACGTGATGAA
GATGGAAAACCTTATTCTCCTAGTGAATACTCCCTGCAGCAAACAAGAGATGGCAATGTTTTCCTTGTTC
CCAAAAGTAAGAAGCCAGATGTTAAGAAAAACTAGCAATTGGAAGACTAATGCGTTTTCGAGATATCTAG
ACCCAGCTTTCTTGTACAAAGTTGGCATTATAAGAAAGCATTGCTTATCAATTTGTTGCAACGAACAGGT
CACTATCAGTCAAAATAAAATCATTATTTGCCATCCAGCTGCAGCTCTGGCCCGTGTCTCAAAATCTCTG
ATGTTACATTGCACAAGATAAAAATATATCATCATGAACAATAAAACTGTCTGCTTACATAAACAGTAAT
ACAAGGGGTGTTATGAGCCATATTCAACGGGAAACGTCGAGGCCGCGATTAAATTCCAACATGGATGCTG
ATTTATATGGGTATAAATGGGCTCGCGATAATGTCGGGCAATCAGGTGCGACAATCTATCGCTTGTATGG
GAAGCCCGATGCGCCAGAGTTGTTTCTGAAACATGGCAAAGGTAGCGTTGCCAATGATGTTACAGATGAG
ATGGTCAGACTAAACTGGCTGACGGAATTTATGCCTCTTCCGACCATCAAGCATTTTATCCGTACTCCTG
ATGATGCATGGTTACTCACCACTGCGATCCCCGGAAAAACAGCATTCCAGGTATTAGAAGAATATCCTGA
TTCAGGTGAAAATATTGTTGATGCGCTGGCAGTGTCCCTGCGCCGGTTGCATTCGATTCCTGTTTGTAAT
TGTCCTTTTAACAGCGATCGCGTATTTCGTCTCGCTCAGGCGCAATCACGAATGAATAACGGTTTGGTTG
ATGCGAGTGATTTTGATGACGAGCGTAATGGCTGGCCTGTTGAACAAGTCTGGAAAGAAATGCATAAACT
TTTGCCATTCTCACCGGATTCAGTCGTCACTCATGGTGATTTCTCACTTGATAACCTTATTTTTGACGAG
GGGAAATTAGGCCGGGAAGCCGATCTCGGCTTGAACGAATTGTTAGGTGGCGGTACTTGGGTCGATATCA
AAGTGCATCACTTCTTCCCGTATGCCCAACTTTGTATAGAGAGCCACTGCGGGATCGTCACCGTAATCTG
CTTGCACGTAGATCACATAAGCACCAAGCGCGTTGGCCTCATGCTTGAGGAGATTGATGAGCGCGGTGGC
AATGCCCTGCCTCCGGTGCTCGCCGGAGACTGCGAGATCATAGATATAGATCTCACTACGCGGCTGCTCA
AACTTGGGCAGAACGTAAGCCGCGAGAGCGCCAACAACCGCTTCTTGGTCGAAGGCAGCAAGCGCGATGA
ATGTCTTACTACGGAGCAAGTTCCCGAGGTAATCGGAGTCCGGCTGATGTTGGGAGTAGGTGGCTACGTC
TCCGAACTCACGACCGAAAAGATCAAGAGCAGCCCGCATGGATTTGACTTGGTCAGGGCCGAGCCTACAT
GTGCGAATGATGCCCATACTTGAGCCACCTAACTTTGTTTTAGGGCGACTGCCCTGCTGCGTAACATCGT
TGCTGCTGCGTAACATCGTTGCTGCTCCATAACATCAAACATCGACCCACGGCGTAACGCGCTTGCTGCT
TGGATGCCCGAGGCATAGACTGTACAAAAAAACAGTCATAACAAGCCATGAAAACCGCCACTGCGCCGTT
ACCACCGCTGCGTTCGGTCAAGGTTCTGGACCAGTTGCGTGAGCGCATACGCTACTTGCATTACAGTTTA
CGAACCGAACAGGCTTATGTCAACTGGGTTCGTGCCTTCATCCGTTTCCACGGTGTGCGTCACCCGGCAA
CCTTGGGCAGCAGCGAAGTCGAGGCATTTCTGTCCTGGCTGGCGAACGAGCGCAAGGTTTCGGTCTCCAC
GCATCGTCAGGCATTGGCGGCCTTGCTGTTCTTCTACGGCAAGGTGCTGTGCACGGATCTGCCCTGGCTT
CAGGAGATCGGAAGACCTCGGCCGTCGCGGCGCTTGCCGGTGGTGCTGACCCCGGATGAAGTGGTTCGCA
TCCTCGGTTTTCTGGAAGGCGAGCATCGTTTGTTCGCCCAGGACTCTAGCTATAGTTCTAGTGGTTGGCT
ACTAATAGGTTGTATTGATGTTGGACGAGTCGGAATCGCAGACCGATACCAGGATCTTGCCATCCTATGG
AACTGCCTCGGTGAGTTTTCTCCTTCATTACAGAAACGGCTTTTTCAAAAATATGGTATTGATAATCCTG
ATATGAATAAATTGCAGTTTCATTTGATGCTCGATGAGTTTTTCTAATCAGAATTGGTTAATTGGTTGTA
ACACTGGCAGAGCATTACGCTGACTTGACGGGACGGCGCAAGCTCATGACCAAAATCCCTTAACGTGAGT
TTTCGTTCCACTGAGCGTCAGACCCCGTAGAAAAGATCAAAGGATCTTCTTGAGATCCTTTTTTTCTGCG
CGTAATCTGCTGCTTGCAAACAAAAAAACCACCGCTACCAGCGGTGGTTTGTTTGCCGGATCAAGAGCTA
CCAACTCTTTTTCCGAAGGTAACTGGCTTCAGCAGAGCGCAGATACCAAATACTGTTCTTCTAGTGTAGC
CGTAGTTAGGCCACCACTTCAAGAACTCTGTAGCACCGCCTACATACCTCGCTCTGCTAATCCTGTTACC
AGTGGCTGCTGCCAGTGGCGATAAGTCGTGTCTTACCGGGTTGGACTCAAGACGATAGTTACCGGATAAG
GCGCAGCGGTCGGGCTGAACGGGGGGTTCGTGCACACAGCCCAGCTTGGAGCGAACGACCTACACCGAAC
TGAGATACCTACAGCGTGAGCTATGAGAAAGCGCCACGCTTCCCGAAGGGAGAAAGGCGGACAGGTATCC
GGTAAGCGGCAGGGTCGGAACAGGAGAGCGCACGAGGGAGCTTCCAGGGGGAAACGCCTGGTATCTTTAT
AGTCCTGTCGGGTTTCGCCACCTCTGACTTGAGCGTCGATTTTTGTGATGCTCGTCAGGGGGGCGGAGCC
TATGGAAAAACGCCAGCAACGCGGCCTTTTTACGGTTCCTGGCCTTTTGCTGGCCTTTTGCTCACATGTT
CTTTCCTGCGTTATCCCCTGATTCTGTGGATAACCGTATTACCGCTAGCATGGATCTCGGGGACGTCTAA
CTACTAAGCGAGAGTAGGGAACTGCCAGGCATCAAATAAAACGAAAGGCTCAGTCGGAAGACTGGGCCTT
TCGTTTTATCTGTTGTTTGTCGGTGAACGCTCTCCTGAGTAGGACAAATCCGCCGGGAGCGGATTTGAAC
GTTGTGAAGCAACGGCCCGGAGGGTGGCGGGCAGGACGCCCGCCATAAACTGCCAGGCATCAAACTAAGC
AGAAGGCCATCCTGACGGATGGCCTTTTTGCGTTTCTACAAACTCTTCCTGTTAGTTAGTTACTTAAGCT
CGGGCCCCAAATAATGATTTTATTTTGACTGATAGTGACCTGTTCGTTGCAACAAATTGATAAGCAATGC
TTTTTTATAATGCCAACTTTGTACAAAAAAGCAGGCTTTAAAGGAACCAATTCAGTCGACTGGATCCCGA
GTTTACTCCCTATCAGTGATAGAGAACGTATGTCGAGTTTACTCCCTATCAGTGATAGAGAACGATGTCG
AGTTTACTCCCTATCAGTGATAGAGAACGTATGTCGAGTTTACTCCCTATCAGTGATAGAGAACGTATGT
CGAGTTTACTCCCTATCAGTGATAGAGAACGTATGTCGAGTTTATCCCTATCAGTGATAGAGAACGTATG
TCGAGTTTACTCCCTATCAGTGATAGAGAACGTATGTCGAGGTAGGCGTGTACGGTGGGAGGCCTATATA
AGC
