>Addgene plasmid #136527 | pEN_TTmiRc2_3xflag_NRF2 | depositor partial sequence | sequence record 263390 | pEN_TTmiRc2_3xflag_NRF2 sequence 1894 bps
CTAGATGGACTACAAAGACCATGACGGTGATTATAAAGATCATGACATCGATTACAAGGATGACGATGAC
AAGACTAGTATGGACTTGGAGCTGCCGCCGCCGGGACTCCCGTCCCAGCAGGACATGGATTTGATTGACA
TACTTTGGAGGCAAGATATAGATCTTGGAGTAAGTCGAGAAGTATTTGACTTCAGTCAGCGACGGAAAGA
GTATGAGCTGGAAAAACAGAAAAAACTTGAAAAGGAAAGACAAGAACAACTCCAAAAGGAGCAAGAGAAA
GCCTTTTTCGCTCAGTTACAACTAGATGAAGAGACAGGTGAATTTCTCCCAATTCAGCCAGCCCAGCACA
TCCAGTCAGAAACCAGTGGATCTGCCAACTACTCCCAGGTTGCCCACATTCCCAAATCAGATGCTTTGTA
CTTTGATGACTGCATGCAGCTTTTGGCGCAGACATTCCCGTTTGTAGATGACAATGAGGTTTCTTCGGCT
ACGTTTCAGTCACTTGTTCCTGATATTCCCGGTCACATCGAGAGCCCAGTCTTCATTGCTACTAATCAGG
CTCAGTCACCTGAAACTTCTGTTGCTCAGGTAGCCCCTGTTGATTTAGACGGTATGCAACAGGACATTGA
GCAAGTTTGGGAGGAGCTATTATCCATTCCTGAGTTACAGTGTCTTAATATTGAAAATGACAAGCTGGTT
GAGACTACCATGGTTCCAAGTCCAGAAGCCAAACTGACAGAAGTTGACAATTATCATTTTTACTCATCTA
TACCCTCAATGGAAAAAGAAGTAGGTAACTGTAGTCCACATTTTCTTAATGCTTTTGAGGATTCCTTCAG
CAGCATCCTCTCCACAGAAGACCCCAACCAGTTGACAGTGAACTCATTAAATTCAGATGCCACAGTCAAC
ACAGATTTTGGTGATGAATTTTATTCTGCTTTCATAGCTGAGCCCAGTATCAGCAACAGCATGCCCTCAC
CTGCTACTTTAAGCCATTCACTCTCTGAACTTCTAAATGGGCCCATTGATGTTTCTGATCTATCACTTTG
CAAAGCTTTCAACCAAAACCACCCTGAAAGCACAGCAGAATTCAATGATTCTGACTCCGGCATTTCACTA
AACACAAGTCCCAGTGTGGCATCACCAGAACACTCAGTGGAATCTTCCAGCTATGGAGACACACTACTTG
GCCTCAGTGATTCTGAAGTGGAAGAGCTAGATAGTGCCCCTGGAAGTGTCAAACAGAATGGTCCTAAAAC
ACCAGTACATTCTTCTGGGGATATGGTACAACCCTTGTCACCATCTCAGGGGCAGAGCACTCACGTGCAT
GATGCCCAATGTGAGAACACACCAGAGAAAGAATTGCCTGTAAGTCCTGGTCATCGGAAAACCCCATTCA
CAAAAGACAAACATTCAAGCCGCTTGGAGGCTCATCTCACAAGAGATGAACTTAGGGCAAAAGCTCTCCA
TATCCCATTCCCTGTAGAAAAAATCATTAACCTCCCTGTTGTTGACTTCAACGAAATGATGTCCAAAGAG
CAGTTCAATGAAGCTCAACTTGCATTAATTCGGGATATACGTAGGAGGGGTAAGAATAAAGTGGCTGCTC
AGAATTGCAGAAAAAGAAAACTGGAAAATATAGTAGAACTAGAGCAAGATTTAGATCATTTGAAAGATGA
AAAAGAAAAATTGCTCAAAGAAAAAGGAGAAAATGACAAAAGCCTTCACCTACTGAAAAAACAACTCAGC
ACCTTATATCTCGAAGTTTTCAGCATGCTACGTGATGAAGATGGAAAACCTTATTCTCCTAGTGAATACT
CCCTGCAGCAAACAAGAGATGGCAATGTTTTCCTTGTTCCCAAAAGTAAGAAGCCAGATGTTAAGAAAAA
CTAG
